>Addgene plasmid #36952 | pCMMP-MCS-IRES-Puro | depositor full sequence | sequence record 46272 | pCMMP-MCS-IRES-Puro sequence 7037 bps
AAGCTTGCATGCCTGCAGGTCGACTAGTTATTAATAGTAATCAATTACGGGGTCATTAGTTCATAGCCCA
TATTGGAGTTCCGCGTTACATAACTTACGGTAAATGGCCCGCCTGGCTGACCGCCCAACGACCCCCGCCC
CTTGACGTCAATAATGACGTATGTTCCCATAGTAACGCCAATAGGGACTTTCCATTGACGTCAATGGGTG
GAGTATTTACGGTAAACTGCCCACTTGGCAGTACATCAAGTGTATCATATGCCAAGTACGCCCCCTATTG
ACGTCAATGACGGTAAATGGCCCGCCTGGCATTATGCCCAGTACATGACCTTATGGGACTTTCCTACTTG
GCAGTACATCTACGTATTAGTCATCGCTATTACCATGGTGATGCGGTTGTGGCAGTACATCAATGGGCGT
GGATAGCGGTTTGACTCACGGGGATTTCCAAGTCTCCACCCCATTGACGTCAATGGGAGTTTGTTTTGGC
ACCAAAATCAACGGGACTTTCCAAAATGTCGTAACAACTCCGCCCCATTGACGCAAATGGGCGGTAGGCG
TGTACGGTGGGAGGTCTATATAAGCAGAGCTCGTTTAGTGAACCGGCGCCAGTCCTCCGATAGACTGCGT
CGCCCGGGTACCCGTGTTCTCAATAAACCCTCTTGCAGTTGCATCCGACTCGTGGTCTCGCTGTTCCTTG
GGAGGGTCTCCTCTGAGTGATTGACTACCCGTCAGCGGGGTCTTTCATTTGGAGGTTCCACCGAGATTTG
GAGACCCCTGCCCAGGGACCACCGACCCCCCCGCCGGGAGGTAAGCTGGCCAGCAACTTATCTGTGTCTG
TCCGATTGTCTAGTGTCTATGACTGATTTTATGCGCCTGCGTCGGTACTAGTTAGCTAACTAGCTCTGTA
TCTGGCGGACCCGTGGTGGAACTGACGAGTTCGGAACACCCGGCCGCAACCCTGGGAGACGTCCCAGGGA
CTTCGGGGGCCGTTTTTGTGGCCCGACCTGAGTCCTAAAATCCCGATCGTTTAGGACTCTTTGGTGCACC
CCCCTTAGAGGAGGGATATGTGGTTCTGGTAGGAGACGAGAACCTAAAACAGTTCCCGCCTCCGTCTGAA
TTTTTGCTTTCGGTTTGGGACCGAAGCCGCGCCGCGCGTCTTGTCTGCTGCAGCATCGTTCTGTGTTGTC
TCTGTCTGACTGTGTTTCTGTATTTGTCTGAAAATATGGGCCCGGGCTAGACTGTTACCACTCCCTTAAG
TTTGACCTTAGGTCACTGGAAAGATGTCGAGCGGATCGCTCACAACCAGTCGGTAGATGTCAAGAAGAGA
CGTTGGGTTACCTTCTGCTCTGCAGAATGGCCAACCTTTAACGTCGGATGGCCGCGAGACGGCACCTTTA
ACCGAGACCTCATCACCCAGGTTAAGATCAAGGTCTTTTCACCTGGCCCGCATGGACACCCAGACCAGGT
CCCCTACATCGTGACCTGGGAAGCCTTGGCTTTTGACCCCCCTCCCTGGGTCAAGCCCTTTGTACACCCT
AAGCCTCCGCCTCCTCTTCCTCCATCCGCCCCGTCTCTCCCCCTTGAACCTCCTCGTTCGACCCCGCCTC
GATCCTCCCTTTATCCAGCCCTCACTCCTTCTCTAGGCGCCCCCATATGGCCATATGAGATCTTATATGG
GGCACCCCCGCCCCTTGTAAACTTCCCTGACCCTGACATGACAAGAGTTACTAACAGCCCCTCTCTCCAA
GCTCACTTACAGGCTCTCTACTTAGTCCAGCACGAAGTCTGGAGACCTCTGGCGGCAGCCTACCAAGAAC
AACTGGACCGACCGGTCAATTGGTTAACGCTGAGCTTCGAAGCCGGCGCGGCCGCACGCGTATGCATGTA
TACCTCGAGGATCCGGAATTCCGCCCCCCCCCCTAACGTTACTGGCCGAAGCCGCTTGGAATAAGGCCGG
TGTGCGTTTGTCTATATGTTATTTTCCACCATATTGCCGTCTTTTGGCAATGTGAGGGCCCGGAAACCTG
GCCCTGTCTTCTTGACGAGCATTCCTAGGGGTCTTTCCCCTCTCGCCAAAGGAATGCAAGGTCTGTTGAA
TGTCGTGAAGGAAGCAGTTCCTCTGGAAGCTTCTTGAAGACAAACAACGTCTGTAGCGACCCTTTGCAGG
CAGCGGAACCCCCCACCTGGCGACAGGTGCCTCTGCGGCCAAAAGCCACGTGTATAAGATACACCTGCAA
AGGCGGCACAACCCCAGTGCCACGTTGTGAGTTGGATAGTTGTGGAAAGAGTCAAATGGCTCTCCTCAAG
CGTATTCAACAAGGGGCTGAAGGATGCCCAGAAGGTACCCCATTGTATGGGATCTGATCTGGGGCCTCGG
TGCACATGCTTTACATGTGTTTAGTCGAGGTTAAAAAAACGTCTAGGCCCCCCGAACCACGGGGACGTGG
TTTTCCTTTGAAAAACACGATGATAAGCTTGCCACAACCCACAAGGAGACGACCTTCCATGACCGAGTAC
AAGCCCACGGTGCGCCTCGCCACCCGCGACGACGTCCCCCGGGCCGTACGCACCCTCGCCGCCGCGTTCG
CCGACTACCCCGCCACGCGCCACACCGTCGACCCGGACCGCCACATCGAGCGGGTCACCGAGCTGCAAGA
ACTCTTCCTCACGCGCGTCGGGCTCGACATCGGCAAGGTGTGGGTCGCGGACGACGGCGCCGCGGTGGCG
GTCTGGACCACGCCGGAGAGCGTCGAAGCGGGGGCGGTGTTCGCCGAGATCGGCCCGCGCATGGCCGAGT
TGAGCGGTTCCCGGCTGGCCGCGCAGCAACAGATGGAAGGCCTCCTGGCGCCGCACCGGCCCAAGGAGCC
CGCGTGGTTCCTGGCCACCGTCGGCGTCTCGCCCGACCACCAGGGCAAGGGTCTGGGCAGCGCCGTCGTG
CTCCCCGGAGTGGAGGCGGCCGAGCGCGCCGGGGTGCCCGCCTTCCTGGAGACCTCCGCGCCCCGCAACC
TCCCCTTCTACGAGCGGCTCGGCTTCACCGTCACCGCCGACGTCGAGGTGCCCGAAGGACCGCGCACCTG
GTGCATGACCCGCAAGCCCGGTGCCTGACGCCCGCCCCACGACCCGCAGCGCCCGACCGAAAGGAGCGCA
CGACCCCATGTAAGAATTCCGGATTAGTCCAATTTGTTAAAGACAGGATATCAGTGGTCCAGGCTCTAGT
TTTGACTCAACAATATCACCAGCTGAAGCCTATAGAGTACGAGCCATAGATAAAATAAAAGATTTTATTT
AGTCTCCAGAAAAAGGGGGGAATGAAAGACCCCACCTGTAGGTTTGGCAAGCTAGCTTAAGTAACGCCAT
TTTGCAAGGCATGGAAAATACATAACTGAGAATAGAGAAGTTCAGATCAAGGTTAGGAACAGAGAGACAG
CAGAATATGGGCCAAACAGGATATCTGTGGTAAGCAGTTCCTGCCCCGCTCAGGGCCAAGAACAGTTGGA
ACAGGAGAATATGGGCCAAACAGGATATCTGTGGTAAGCAGTTCCTGCCCCGGCTCAGGGCCAAGAACAG
ATGGTCCCCAGATGCGGTCCCGCCCTCAGCAGTTTCTAGAGAACCATCAGATGTTTCCAGGGTGCCCCAA
GGACCTGAAATGACCCTGTGCCTTATTTGAACTAACCAATCAGTTCGCTTCTCGCTTCTGTTCGCGCGCT
TCTGCTCCCCGAGCTCAATAAAAGAGCCCACAACCCCTCACTCGGCGCGCCAGTCCTCCGATAGACTGCG
TCGCCCGGGTACCCGTGTTCTCAATAAACCCTCTTGCAGTTGCATCCGACTCGTGGTCTCGCTGTTCCTT
GGGAGGGTCTCCTCTGAGTGATTGACTACCCGTCAGCGGGGTCTTTCAGTTTCTCCCACCTACACAGGTC
TCACTAACATTCCTGATGTGCCGCAGGGACTCCGTCAGCCCGGTTTTTGTTTATAATAAAATGCAAGAAC
AGTGTTCCCTTCAAGCCAGACTACATCCTGACTCTCGGCTTTATAAAAGAATGTTGAAGGGCTCTGTGGA
CTATCTGCCACACGACTTTTTAAGATTTTTATGCCTCCTGGATGAGGGATTTAGTCAATCTATCCTCGTC
TATTTTGCTGGCTTCTCCGTATTTTAAATTTCTAGTTTGCACTCCCTTCCTGAGAGCACGGCGATTGCAG
AGTAGTTAATACTCTGAGGGCAGGCTTCTGTGAAAAGGTTGCCTGGGCTCAGTGTGAGATTTTGCCATAA
AAAGGGGTCCTGCCCCTGTGTACAGACAGATCGGAATCTAGAGTGCATACTCAGAGTCCCCGCGGTTCCG
GGGCTCTGATCTCAGGGCATCTTTGCCTAGAGATCCTCTACGCCGGACGCATCGTGGCCCTCGAATTCGT
AATCATGGTCATAGCTGTTTCCTGTGTGAAATTGTTATCCGCTCACAATTCCACACAACATACGAGCCGG
AAGCATAAAGTGTAAAGCCTGGGGTGCCTAATGAGTGAGCTAACTCACATTAATTGCGTTGCGCTCACTG
CCCGCTTTCCAGTCGGGAAACCTGTCGTGCCAGCTGCATTAATGAATCGGCCAACGCGCGGGGAGAGGCG
GTTTGCGTATTGGGCGCTCTTCCGCTTCCTCGCTCACTGACTCGCTGCGCTCGGTCGTTCGGCTGCGGCG
AGCGGTATCAGCTCACTCAAAGGCGGTAATACGGTTATCCACAGAATCAGGGGATAACGCAGGAAAGAAC
ATGTGAGCAAAAGGCCAGCAAAAGGCCAGGAACCGTAAAAAGGCCGCGTTGCTGGCGTTTTTCCATAGGC
TCCGCCCCCCTGACGAGCATCACAAAAATCGACGCTCAAGTCAGAGGTGGCGAAACCCGACAGGACTATA
AAGATACCAGGCGTTTCCCCCTGGAAGCTCCCTCGTGCGCTCTCCTGTTCCGACCCTGCCGCTTACCGGA
TACCTGTCCGCCTTTCTCCCTTCGGGAAGCGTGGCGCTTTCTCATAGCTCACGCTGTAGGTATCTCAGTT
CGGTGTAGGTCGTTCGCTCCAAGCTGGGCTGTGTGCACGAACCCCCCGTTCAGCCCGACCGCTGCGCCTT
ATCCGGTAACTATCGTCTTGAGTCCAACCCGGTAAGACACGACTTATCGCCACTGGCAGCAGCCACTGGT
AACAGGATTAGCAGAGCGAGGTATGTAGGCGGTGCTACAGAGTTCTTGAAGTGGTGGCCTAACTACGGCT
ACACTAGAAGGACAGTATTTGGTATCTGCGCTCTGCTGAAGCCAGTTACCTTCGGAAAAAGAGTTGGTAG
CTCTTGATCCGGCAAACAAACCACCGCTGGTAGCGGTGGTTTTTTTGTTTGCAAGCAGCAGATTACGCGC
AGAAAAAAAGGATCTCAAGAAGATCCTTTGATCTTTTCTACGGGGTCTGACGCTCAGTGGAACGAAAACT
CACGTTAAGGGATTTTGGTCATGAGATTATCAAAAAGGATCTTCACCTAGATCCTTTTAAATTAAAAATG
AAGTTTTAAATCAATCTAAAGTATATATGAGTAAACTTGGTCTGACAGTTACCAATGCTTAATCAGTGAG
GCACCTATCTCAGCGATCTGTCTATTTCGTTCATCCATAGTTGCCTGACTCCCCGTCGTGTAGATAACTA
CGATACGGGAGGGCTTACCATCTGGCCCCAGTGCTGCAATGATACCGCGAGACCCACGCTCACCGGCTCC
AGATTTATCAGCAATAAACCAGCCAGCCGGAAGGGCCGAGCGCAGAAGTGGTCCTGCAACTTTATCCGCC
TCCATCCAGTCTATTAATTGTTGCCGGGAAGCTAGAGTAAGTAGTTCGCCAGTTAATAGTTTGCGCAACG
TTGTTGCCATTGCTACAGGCATCGTGGTGTCACGCTCGTCGTTTGGTATGGCTTCATTCAGCTCCGGTTC
CCAACGATCAAGGCGAGTTACATGATCCCCCATGTTGTGCAAAAAAGCGGTTAGCTCCTTCGGTCCTCCG
ATCGTTGTCAGAAGTAAGTTGGCCGCAGTGTTATCACTCATGGTTATGGCAGCACTGCATAATTCTCTTA
CTGTCATGCCATCCGTAAGATGCTTTTCTGTGACTGGTGAGTACTCAACCAAGTCATTCTGAGAATAGTG
TATGCGGCGACCGAGTTGCTCTTGCCCGGCGTCAATACGGGATAATACCGCGCCACATAGCAGAACTTTA
AAAGTGCTCATCATTGGAAAACGTTCTTCGGGGCGAAAACTCTCAAGGATCTTACCGCTGTTGAGATCCA
GTTCGATGTAACCCACTCGTGCACCCAACTGATCTTCAGCATCTTTTACTTTCACCAGCGTTTCTGGGTG
AGCAAAAACAGGAAGGCAAAATGCCGCAAAAAAGGGAATAAGGGCGACACGGAAATGTTGAATACTCATA
CTCTTCCTTTTTCAATATTATTGAAGCATTTATCAGGGTTATTGTCTCATGAGCGGATACATATTTGAAT
GTATTTAGAAAAATAAACAAATAGGGGTTCCGCGCACATTTCCCCGAAAAGTGCCACCTGACGTCTAAGA
AACCATTATTATCATGACATTAACCTATAAAAATAGGCGTATCACGAGGCCCTTTCGTCTCGCGCGTTTC
GGTGATGACGGTGAAAACCTCTGACACATGCAGCTCCCGGAGACGGTCACAGCTTGTCTGTAAGCGGATG
CCGGGAGCAGACAAGCCCGTCAGGGCGCGTCAGCGGGTGTTGGCGGGTGTCGGGGCTGGCTTAACTATGC
GGCATCAGAGCAGATTGTACTGAGAGTGCACCATATGCGGTGTGAAATACCGCACAGATGCGTAAGGAGA
AAATACCGCATCAGGCGCCATTCGCCATTCAGGCTGCGCAACTGTTGGGAAGGGCGATCGGTGCGGGCCT
CTTCGCTATTACGCCAGCTGGCGAAAGGGGGATGTGCTGCAAGGCGATTAAGTTGGGTAACGCCAGGGTT
TTCCCAGTCACGACGTTGTAAAACGACGGCCAGTGCC
Features (pLannotate 1.2.2; 23 found; start..end, strand, type, name):
      1..25      -  misc_feature   MCS (fragment): pUC18/19 multiple cloning site
     22..387     +  enhancer       CMV enhancer: human cytomegalovirus immediate early enhancer
    460..477     -  promoter       CMV promoter (fragment): human cytomegalovirus (CMV) immediate early promoter
    540..591     +  promoter       CMVd2 promoter: truncated human cytomegalovirus (CMV) immediate early promoter that yields moderately reduced expression relative to the full-length promoter
    605..749     +  LTR            3' LTR (ΔU3) (fragment): self-inactivating 3' long terminal repeat (LTR) from Moloney murine leukemia virus
    813..1012    +  misc_feature   MMLV Ψ: packaging signal of Moloney murine leukemia virus (MMLV)
   1064..1152    +  misc_feature   MESV Ψ (fragment): packaging signal of murine embryonic stem cell virus
   1239..1651    +  CDS            gag (truncated) (fragment): truncated Moloney murine leukemia virus (MMLV) gag gene lacking the start codon
   1661..1836    +  misc_feature   pol region (fragment): Moloney murine leukemia virus (MMLV) pol region containing the splice acceptor site
   2014..2476    +  misc_feature   IRES: internal ribosome entry site (IRES) of the encephalomyocarditis virus (EMCV)
   2509..3108    +  CDS            PuroR: puromycin N-acetyltransferase; pac from Streptomyces alboniger; confers resistance to puromycin
   3172..3269    +  CDS            env (fragment): murine leukemia virus gPr80 envelope polyprotein precursor; env; proteolytically cleaved into gp70SU and p15TM subunits
   3311..3891    +  LTR            LTR: long terminal repeat from Moloney murine leukemia virus
   4442..4458    -  protein_bind   lac operator: The lac repressor binds to the lac operator to inhibit transcription in E. coli. This inhibition can be relieved by adding lactose or isopropyl-β-D-thiogalactopyranoside (IPTG). lac repressor encoded by lacI
   4466..4496    -  promoter       lac promoter: promoter for the E. coli lac operon
   4511..4532    -  protein_bind   CAP binding site: CAP binding activates transcription in the presence of cAMP. E. coli catabolite activator protein
   4545..4637    -  CDS            lacI (fragment): lac repressor; lacI; The lac repressor binds to the lac operator to inhibit transcription in E. coli. This inhibition can be relieved by adding lactose or isopropyl-β-D-thiogalactopyranoside (IPTG).
   4820..5408    -  rep_origin     ori: high-copy-number ColE1/pMB1/pBR322/pUC origin of replication
   5579..6439    -  CDS            AmpR: β-lactamase; bla; confers resistance to ampicillin, carbenicillin, and related antibiotics
   6440..6544    -  promoter       AmpR promoter: bla
   6639..6674    +  CDS            rop (fragment): Rop protein, which maintains plasmids at low copy number; rop
   6776..6875    +  misc_feature   bom (fragment): basis of mobility region from pBR322
   6881..7035    -  CDS            lacZα (fragment): LacZα fragment of β-galactosidase; lacZ fragment
