[The description below was written by a language model from this plasmid's Addgene catalogue record and pLannotate feature annotations shown in this document.]
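Description:
pCMMP-MCS-IRES-Puro is an empty gammaretroviral expression backbone of 7,037 bp, built on pCMMP and intended for making Moloney murine leukemia virus-based vectors that deliver a gene of interest into mammalian cells. It is propagated in E. coli through a high-copy ColE1/pUC-type origin with ampicillin selection (AmpR under its own bla promoter). The remaining bacterial annotations (lac promoter and operator, CAP site, and fragments of lacI, lacZα, rop and bom) are leftovers of the cloning-vector backbone.

The viral cassette begins with a hybrid 5′ end in which the CMV immediate early enhancer and a truncated CMV promoter sit directly upstream of a partial LTR segment. In this arrangement CMV drives transcription of the full-length genomic RNA in transfected packaging cells. Downstream lie the MMLV packaging signal with an adjacent MESV Ψ fragment, a truncated gag lacking its start codon, which extends the packaging region, and a pol fragment containing the splice acceptor. The catalogue lists a multiple cloning site (AgeI-HpaI-BstBI-NotI-XhoI-BamHI). It is not annotated in the feature table but presumably falls in the gap between the pol region and the EMCV IRES. The IRES is followed by the puromycin N-acetyltransferase gene, so an inserted open reading frame and PuroR are translated from one bicistronic transcript, which links puromycin resistance to expression of the cloned gene. A short env fragment and a full MMLV 3′ LTR close the provirus.

No insert is present. The plasmid serves as a recipient for restriction cloning of cDNAs, followed by retrovirus production and puromycin selection of stably transduced mammalian cells.
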