Addgene plasmid #36952: pCMMP-MCS-IRES-Puro
Purpose: (Empty Backbone)
Depositing lab: Bill Sugden. Depositing organization: University of Wisconsin, Madison. Publication: The LMP1 oncogene of EBV activates PERK and the unfolded protein response to drive its own synthesis. Lee DY, Sugden B. Blood. 2008 Feb 15;111(4):2280-9. Epub 2007 Nov 27. 10.1182/blood-2007-07-100032 PubMed 18042799.
Backbone
  Vector backbone: pCMMP
  Backbone size (bp): 7037
  Modifications to backbone: MCS (AgeI-HpaI-BstBI-NotI-XhoI-BamHI), IRES, Puro
  Vector type: Mammalian Expression, Retroviral
  Promoter: CMV
  Selectable markers: Puromycin
Growth in bacteria
  Bacterial resistance: Ampicillin, 100 μg/mL
  Growth temperature: 30°C
  Growth strain: Stbl3
  Copy number: Unknown
Gene/Insert
  Cloning method: Restriction Enzyme
  Sequencing primers: 5′ pLXSN_5
Terms and licenses: Academic/Nonprofit Terms; Industry Terms: Not Available to Industry
Depositor comments: Sugden lab plasmid p3048
How to cite: pCMMP-MCS-IRES-Puro was a gift from Bill Sugden (Addgene plasmid # 36952 ; http://n2t.net/addgene:36952 ; RRID:Addgene_36952)
