>Addgene plasmid #36952 | pCMMP-MCS-IRES-Puro | addgene partial sequence | sequence record 46839 | pLXSN-5
CTCCTTCTCTAGGCGCCCCCATATGGCCATATGAGATCTTATATGGGGCACCCCCGCCCCTTGTAAACTT
CCCTGACCCTGACATGACAAGAGTTACTAACAGCCCCTCTCTCCAAGCTCACTTACAGGCTCTCTACTTA
GTCCAGCACGAAGTCTGGAGACCTCTGGCGGCAGCCTACCAAGAACAACTGGACCGACCGGTCAATTGGT
TAACGCTGAGCTTCGAAGCCGGCGCGGCCGCACGCGTATGCATGTATACCTCGAGGATCCGGAATTCCGC
CCCCCCCCCTAACGTTACTGGCCGAAGCCGCTTGGAATAAGGCCGGTGTGCGTTTGTCTATATGTTATTT
TCCACCATATTGCCGTCTTTTGGCAATGTGAGGGCCCGGAAACCTGGCCCTGTCTTCTTGACGAGCATTC
CTAGGGGTCTTTCCCCTCTCGCCAAAGGAATGCAAGGTCTGTTGAATGTCGTGAAGGAAGCAGTTCCTCT
GGAAGCTTCTTGAAGACAAACAACGTCTGTAGCGACCCTTTGCAGGCAGCGGAACCCCCCACCTGGCGAC
AGGTGCCTCTGCGGCCAAAAGCCACGTGTATAAGATACACCTGCAAAGGCGGCACAACCCCAGTGCCACG
TTGTGAGTTGGATAGTTGTGGAAAGAGTCAAATGGCTCTCCTCAAGCGTATTCAACAAGGGGCTGAAGGA
TGCCCAGAAGG
