>Addgene plasmid #36952 | pCMMP-MCS-IRES-Puro | addgene partial sequence | sequence record 46850 | puro-variant-R 5'-gtgggcttgtactcggtcat-3'
TTATCATCGTGTTTTTCAAAGGAAAACCACGTCCCCGTGGTTCGGGGGGCCTAGACGTTTTTTTAACCTC
GACTAAACACATGTAAAGCATGTGCACCGAGGCCCCAGATCAGATCCCATACAATGGGGTACCTTCTGGG
CATCCTTCAGCCCCTTGTTGAATACGCTTGAGGAGAGCCATTTGACTCTTTCCACAACTATCCAACTCAC
AACGTGGCACTGGGGTTGTGCCGCCTTTGCAGGTGTATCTTATACACGTGGCTTTTGGCCGCAGAGGCAC
CTGTCGCCAGGTGGGGGGTTCCGCTGCCTGCAAAGGGTCGCTACAGACGTTGTTTGTCTTCAAGAAGCTT
CCAGAGGAACTGCTTCCTTCACGACATTCAACAGACCTTGCATTCCTTTGGCGAGAGGGGAAAGACCCCT
AGGAATGCTCGTCAAGAAGACAGGGCCAGGTTTCCGGGCCCTCACATTGCCAAAAGACGGCAATATGGTG
GAAAATAACATATAGACAAACGCACACCGGCCTTATTCCAAGCGGCTTCGGCCAGTAACGTTAGGGGGGG
GGGCGGAATTCCGGATCCTCGAGGTATACATGCATACGCGTGCGGCCGCGCCGGCTTCGAAGCTCAGCGT
TAACCAATTGACCGGTCGGTCCAGTTGTTCTTGGTAGGCTGCCGCCAGAGGTCTCCAGACTTCGTGCTGG
ACTAAGTAGAGAGCCTGTAAGTGAGCTTGGA
